>Addgene plasmid #63228 | pFusX1-10 | depositor partial sequence | sequence record 104974 | pFusX1_AGC
AGTCTTAAGCGTCTCCCCCTGAACCTGACCCCGGACCAAGTGGTGGCTATCGCCAGCAACATTGGCGGCA
AGCAAGCGCTCGAAACGGTGCAGCGGCTGTTGCCGGTGCTGTGCCAGGACCATGGCCTGACCCCGGACCA
AGTGGTGGCTATCGCCAGCAACAATGGCGGCAAGCAAGCGCTCGAAACGGTGCAGCGGCTGTTGCCGGTG
CTGTGCCAGGACCATGGCCTGACTCCGGACCAAGTGGTGGCTATCGCCAGCCACGATGGCGGCAAGCAAG
CGCTCGAAACGGTGCAGCGGCTGTTGCCGGTGCTGTGCCAGGACCATGGCCTGACGAGACGTC
