>Addgene plasmid #63228 | pFusX1-10 | depositor partial sequence | sequence record 104975 | FusX1
CGTCTCCCCCTGACCCCGGACCAAGTGGTGGCTATCGAGACCGGCGCCGCTACGGGCGCGTCCCATTCGC
CATTCAGGCTGCGCAACTGTTGGGAAGGGCGATCGGTGCGGGCTCTTCGCTATTACGCCAGCTGGCGAAA
GGGGGATGTGCTGCAAGGCGATTAAGTTGGGAACGCCAGGGTTTTCCCAGTCACGACGTTGTAAAACGAC
GGCCAGTGAGCGCGCGTAATCGACTCACTATAGGGCGAATTGGGTACCGGGCCCCCCCTCGAGGTCCTCC
AGCTTTTGTTCCCTTTAGTGAGGGTTAATTGCGCGCTTGGCGTAATCATGGTCATAGCTGTTTCCTGTGT
GAAATTGTTATCCGCTCACAATTCCACACAACATACGAGCCGGAAGCATAAAGTGTAAAGCCTGGGGTGC
CTAATGAGTGAGCTAACTCACATTAATTGCGTTGCGCTCACTGCCCGCTTTCCACCGGTGGTCTCTGGCG
GCAAGCAAGCGCTCGAAACGGTGCAGCGGCTGTTGCCGGTGCTGTGCCAGGACCATGGCCTGACGAGACG
TCTAGACCAGCCAGGACAGAAATGCCTCGACTTCGCTGCTACCCAAGGTTGCCGGGTGACGCACACCGTG
GAAACGGATGAAGGCACGAACCCAGTGGACATAAGCCTGTTCGGTTCGTAAGCTGTAATGCAAGTAGCGT
ATGCGCTCACGCAACTGGTCCAGAACCTTGACCGAACGCAGCGGTGGTAACGGCGCAGTGGCGGTTTTCA
TGGCTTGTTATGACTGTTTTTTTGGGGTACAGTCTATGCCTCGGGCATCCAAGCAGCAAGCGCGTTACGC
CGTGGGTCGATGTTTGATGTTATGGAGCAGCAACGATGTTACGCAGCAGGGCAGTCGCCCTAAAACAAAG
TTAAACATTATGAGGGAAGCGGTGATCGCCGAAGTATCGACTCAACTATCAGAGGTAGTTGGCGTCATCG
AGCGCCATCTCGAACCGACGTTGCTGGCCGTACATTTGTACGGCTCCGCAGTGGATGGCGGCCTGAAGCC
ACACAGTGATATTGATTTGCTGGTTACGGTGACCGTAAGGCTTGATGAAACAACGCGGCGAGCTTTGATC
AACGACCTTTTGGAAACTTCGGCTTCCCCTGGAGAGAGCGAGATTCTCCGCGCTGTAGAAGTCACCATTG
TTGTGCACGACGACATCATTCCGTGGCGTTATCCAGCTAAGCGCGAACTGCAATTTGGAGAATGGCAGCG
CAATGACATTCTTGCAGGTATCTTCGAGCCAGCCACGATCGACATTGATCTGGCTATCTTGCTGACAAAA
GCAAGAGAACATAGCGTTGCCTTGGTAGGTCCAGCGGCGGAGGAACTCTTTGATCCGGTTCCTGAACAGG
ATCTATTTGAGGCGCTAAATGAAACCTTAACGCTATGGAACTCGCCGCCCGACTGGGCTGGCGATGAGCG
AAATGTAGTGCTTACGTTGTCCCGCATTTGGTACAGCGCAGTAACCGGCAAAATCGCGCCGAAGGATGTC
GCTGCCGACTGGGCAATGGAGCGCCTGCCGGCCCAGTATCAGCCCGTCATACTTGAAGCTAGACAGGCTT
ATCTTGGACAAGAAGAAGATCGCTTGGCCTCGCGCGCAGATCAGTTGGAAGAATTTGTCCACTACGTGAA
AGGCGAGATCACCAAGGTAGTCGGCAAATAACCCTCGAGCCACCCATGACCAAAATCCCTTAACGTGAGT
TACGCGTCGTTCCACTGAGCGTCAGACCCCGTAGAAAAGATCAAAGGATCTTCTTGAGATCCTTTTTTTC
TGCGCGTAATCTGCTGCTTGCAAACAAAAAAACCACCGCTACCAGCGGTGGTTTGTTTGCCGGATCAAGA
GCTACCAACTCTTTTTCCGAAGGTAACTGGCTTCAGCAGAGCGCAGATACCAAATACTGTCCTTCTAGTG
TAGCCGTAGTTAGGCCACCACTTCAAGAACTCTGTAGCACCGCCTACATACCTCGCTCTGCTAATCCTGT
TACCAGTGGCTGCTGCCAGTGGCGATAAGTCGTGTCTTACCGGGTTGGACTCAAGACGATAGTTACCGGA
TAAGGCGCAGCGGTCGGGCTGAACGGGGGGTTCGTGCACACAGCCCAGCTTGGAGCGAACGACCTACACC
GAACTGAGATACCTACAGCGTGAGCATTGAGAAAGCGCCACGCTTCCCGAAGGGAGAAAGGCGGACAGGT
ATCCGGTAAGCGGCAGGGTCGGAACAGGAGAGCGCACGAGGGAGCTTCCAGGGGGAAACGCCTGGTATCT
TTATAGTCCTGTCGGGTTTCGCCACCTCTGACTTGAGCGTCGATTTTTGTGATGCTCGTCAGGGGGGCGG
AGCCTATGGAAAAACGCCAGCAACGCGGCCTTTTTACGGTTCCTGGCCTTTTGCTGGCCTTTTGCTCACA
TGTTCTTTCCTGCGTTATCCCCTGATTCTGTGGATAACCGTATTACCGCCTTTGAGTGAGCTGATACCGC
TCGCCGCAGCCGAACGACCGAGCGCAGCGAGTCAGTGAGCGAGGAAGCGGAAGAGCGCCCAATACGCAAA
CCGCCTCTCCCCGCGCGTTGGCCGATTCATTAATGCAGCTGGCACGACAGGTTTCCCGACTGGAAAGCGG
GCAGTGAGCGCAACGCAATTAATACGCGTACCGCTAGCCAGGAAGAGTTTGTAGAAACGCAAAAAGGCCA
TCCGTCAGGATGGCCTTCTGCTTAGTTTGATGCCTGGCAGTTTATGGCGGGCGTCCTGCCCGCCACCCTC
CGGGCCGTTGCTTCACAACGTTCAAATCCGCTCCCGGCGGATTTGTCCTACTCAGGAGAGCGTTCACCGA
CAAACAACAGATAAAACGAAAGGCCCAGTCTTCCGACTGAGCCTTTCGTTTTATTTGATGCCTGGCAGTT
CCCTACTCTCGCGTTAACGCTAGCATGGATGTTTTCCCAGTCACGACGTTGTAAAACGACGGCCAGTCTT
AAG
