>Addgene plasmid #63228 | pFusX1-10 | addgene partial sequence | sequence record 111110 | pCR8_R1 5'-cgaaccgaacaggcttatgt-3'
CGTCACCCGGCAACCTTGGGTAGCAGCGAAGTCGAGGCATTTCTGTCCTGGCTGGTCTAGACGTCTCGTC
AGGCCATGGTCCTGGCACAGCACCGGCAACAGCCGCTGCACCGTTTCGAGCGCTTGCTTGCCGCCATCGT
GGCTGGCGATAGCCACCACTTGGTCCGGAGTCAGGCCATGGTCCTGGCACAGCACCGGCAACAGCCGCTG
CACCGTTTCGAGCGCTTGCTTGCCGCCATTGTTGCTGGCGATAGCCACCACTTGGTCCGGGGTCAGGCCA
TGGTCCTGGCACAGCACCGGCAACAGCCGCTGCACCGTTTCGAGCGCTTGCTTGCCGCCAATGTTGCTGG
CGATAGCCACCACTTGGTCCGGGGTCAGGTTCAGGGGGAGACGCTTAAGACTGGCCGTCGTTTTACAACG
TCGTGACTGGGAAAACATCCATGCTAGCGTTAACGCGAGAGTAGGGAACTGCCAGGCATCAAATAAAACG
AAAGGCTCAGTCGGAAGACTGGGCCTTTCGTTTTATCTGTTGTTTGTCGGTGAACGCTCTCCTGAGTAGG
ACAAATCCGCCGGGAGCGGATTTGAACGTTGTGAAGCAACGGCCCGGAAGGGTGGCGGGCAGGACGCCCG
CCATA
