[The description below was written by a language model from this plasmid's Addgene catalogue record.]
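Description:
pFusX1-10 is a bacterial library plasmid from the FusX TALE assembly system, a kit designed for rapid one-step construction of custom TAL effector arrays. It is built on the FusX1 backbone (recorded as about 3 kb without insert), is maintained at high copy number in standard E. coli cloning strains, and is selected with spectinomycin. The record does not name the origin of replication, and no feature table is provided. The listed sequencing primers carry pCR8 names, which hints at a pCR8-type backbone, although the record does not say so.

The insert is a synthetic pre-assembled trimer of TALE repeats carrying the repeat-variable diresidues NI, NN and HD. Under the standard TALE code these recognise A, G and C respectively, which matches the alternative name X1_AGC. The trimer occupies RVD positions 1 to 3 of the final array, so this plasmid is one member of a set covering the possible three-base combinations at the first position block. The trimer was cloned in through BsaI sites, both of which were destroyed during cloning. BsaI is a type IIS enzyme that cuts outside its recognition sequence, the basis of Golden Gate-style ordered ligation, though the record does not describe how the module is later released for assembly.

There is no promoter or expression cassette described, and the plasmid is not meant to be expressed on its own. It serves as a modular building block: a user picks the position 1-3 plasmid matching the first three bases of a target site and combines it with the corresponding modules for later positions and a receiver vector to generate a complete TALEN or other TALE fusion for genome editing.
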