Addgene plasmid #63228: pFusX1-10
Purpose: Encodes RVD positions 1-3 in TALEN assembly
Depositing lab: Stephen Ekker. Depositing organization: Mayo Foundation for Medical Education and Research. Publication: FusX: A rapid one-step TALE assembly system for genome science. Ma AC, McNulty MS, Tanya PL, Jarryd CM, Martinez-Galvez G, Argue DP, Lee HB, Urban MD, Bullard CE, Blackburn PR, Man TK, Clark KJ, Ekker SC. Hum Gene Ther. 2016 Jun;27(6):451-63. doi: 10.1089/hum.2015.172 PubMed 26854857.
Backbone
  Vector backbone: FusX1
  Backbone size w/o insert (bp): 3013
  Vector type: TALEN
Growth in bacteria
  Bacterial resistance: Spectinomycin, 50 μg/mL
  Growth temperature: 37°C
  Growth strain: DH5alpha
  Copy number: High Copy
Gene/Insert
  Gene/Insert name: NI NN HD (alt name: X1_AGC)
  Species: Synthetic
  Mutation: none
  Cloning method: Restriction Enzyme; 5′ cloning site BsaI (destroyed during cloning); 3′ cloning site BsaI (destroyed during cloning)
  Sequencing primers: 5′ pCR8_F1; 3′ pCR8_R1
Terms and licenses: Academic/Nonprofit Terms; Industry Terms: Not Available to Industry
How to cite: pFusX1-10 was a gift from Stephen Ekker (Addgene plasmid # 63228 ; http://n2t.net/addgene:63228 ; RRID:Addgene_63228)
